Addgene plasmid #28141: Flag-TRIM24-F869D
Depositing lab: Michelle Barton. Depositing organization: University of Texas MD Anderson Cancer Center.
Backbone
  Vector backbone: pCMX-(Flag)x2
  Backbone manufacturer: Barton Lab
  Backbone size w/o insert (bp): 4500
  Vector type: Mammalian Expression
Growth in bacteria
  Bacterial resistance: Ampicillin, 100 μg/mL
  Growth temperature: 37°C
  Growth strain: DH5alpha
  Copy number: High Copy
Gene/Insert
  Gene/Insert name: TRIM24
  Species: H. sapiens (human)
  Insert size (bp): 3200
  Mutation: A489V, F869D; aa 308 and 309 mutated for shRNA rescue
  Entrez Gene: TRIM24 (a.k.a. PTC6, RNF82, TF1A, TIF1, TIF1A, TIF1ALPHA, hTIF1)
  Tag / fusion protein: FLAGX2 (N terminal on insert)
  Cloning method: Restriction Enzyme; 5′ cloning site XbaI (not destroyed); 3′ cloning site XhoI (not destroyed)
  Sequencing primers: 5′ T7; 3′ 5'-GTCACACCACAGAAGTAAGGT-3'
Terms and licenses: Academic/Nonprofit Terms; Industry Terms: Not Available to Industry
Depositor comments: Please note that Addgene's sequencing results identified a A489V mutation present in TRIM24 sequence. This mutation was not intentional, but the depositing laboratory states that it does not affect plasmid function.
How to cite: Flag-TRIM24-F869D was a gift from Michelle Barton (Addgene plasmid # 28141 ; http://n2t.net/addgene:28141 ; RRID:Addgene_28141)
