[The description below was written by a language model from this plasmid's Addgene catalogue record.]
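Description:
Flag-TRIM24-F869D is a mammalian expression plasmid built on pCMX-(Flag)x2, a lab-made backbone of about 4.5 kb, carrying a roughly 3.2 kb human TRIM24 coding sequence (also known as TIF1α) cloned between XbaI and XhoI sites, both of which remain intact. The insert is fused at its N terminus to a tandem double FLAG epitope, which allows the expressed protein to be detected or immunoprecipitated with anti-FLAG reagents. The plasmid is propagated in E. coli as a high-copy construct under ampicillin selection. The record does not explicitly state the promoter or the origin of replication. The pCMX name suggests CMV-driven expression, and the use of a T7 primer for 5′ sequencing implies a T7 promoter site upstream of the insert, but neither is confirmed by a feature table.

The TRIM24 insert carries several changes relative to the wild-type sequence. F869D is the intended point mutation that gives the construct its name, although the record does not describe its functional consequence. The codons for amino acids 308 and 309 were also altered for shRNA rescue, making the transcript resistant to a TRIM24-targeting shRNA so that the tagged mutant can be re-expressed in cells where endogenous TRIM24 has been knocked down. A third change, A489V, was found by repository sequencing. It was unintentional, and the depositing laboratory reports that it does not affect plasmid function. Together these features point to use in knockdown-and-rescue experiments in mammalian cells comparing the F869D mutant with other TRIM24 variants, with the FLAG tag distinguishing the exogenous protein.
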