>Addgene plasmid #28141 | Flag-TRIM24-F869D | addgene partial sequence | sequence record 34475 | 28141 with hTRIM24-F (5' gcgaccagtgttttgtcctt 3')
AGACATGTGACAAACTGACATGTCGAGACTGTCAGTTGTTAGAACATAAAGAGCATAGATACCAATTTAT
AGAAGAAGCTTTTCAGAATCAGAAAGTGATCATAGATACACTAATCACCAAACTGATGGAAAAAACAAAA
TACATAAAATTCACAGGAAATCAGATCCAAAACAGAATTATTGAAGTAAATCAAAATCAAAAGCAGGTGG
AACAGGACATAAAAGTTGCTATATTTACACTGATGGTAGAAATAAATAAAAAAGGAAAAGCTCTACTGCA
TCAGTTAGAGAGCCTTGCAAAGGACCATCGCATGAAACTTATGCAACAACAACAGGAAGTGGCTGGACTC
TCTAAACAATTGGAGCATGTCATGCATTTTTCTAAATGGGCAGTTTCTAGTGGCAGCAGTACAGCATTAC
TTTATAGCAAACGACTGATTACATACCGGTTACGGCACCTCCTTCGTGCAAGGTGTGATGCATCCCCAGT
GACCAACAACACCATCCAATTTCACTGTGATCCTAGTTTCTGGGCTCAAAATATCATCAACTTAGGTTCT
TTAGTAATCGAGGATAAAGAGAGCCAGCCACAAATGCCTAAGCAGAATCCTGTCGTGGAACAGAATTCAC
AGCCACCAAGTGGTTTATCATCAAACCAGTTATCCAAGTTCCCAACACAGATCAGCCTAGCTCAATTACG
GCTCCAGCATATGCAGCAACAGGTAATGGCTCAGAGGCAACAGGTGCAACGGAGGCCAGTACCTGTGGGT
TTACCAAACCCTAGAATGCAGGGGCCCATCCAGCAACCTTCCATCTCTCATCAGCAACCGCCTCCACGTT
TGATAAACTTTCAGAATCACAGCCCCAAACCCAATGGACCAGTTCTTCCTCCTCATCCTCAACAACTGAG
ATA
