>Addgene plasmid #28141 | Flag-TRIM24-F869D | addgene partial sequence | sequence record 34476 | 28141 with hTRIM24-F2 (5' tggaccaccggaaaattatg 3')
AGATGAAGAATCTAGGCCTCAAAATGCCAATTATCCAAGAAGCATACTCACCTCCCTGCTCTTAAATAGC
AGTCAGAGCTCTACTTCTGAGGAGACTGTGCTAAGATCAGATGCCCCTGATAGTACAGGAGATCAACCTG
GACTTCACCAGGACAATTCCTCAAATGGAAAGTCTGAATGGTTGGATCCTTCCCAGAAGTCACCTCTTCA
TGTTGGAGAGACAAGGAAAGAGGATGACCCCAATGAGGACTGGTGTGCAGTTTGTCAAAACGGAGGGGAA
CTCCTCTGCTGTGAAAAGTGCCCCAAAGTATTCCATCTTTCTTGTCATGTGCCCACATTGACAAATTTTC
CAAGTGGAGAGTGGATTTGCACTGACTGCCGAGACTTATCTAAACCAGAAGTTGAATATGATTGTGATGC
TCCCAGTCACAACTCAGAAAAAAAGAAAACTGAAGGCCTTGTTAAGTTAACACCTATAGATAAAAGGAAG
TGTGAGCGCCTACTTTTATTTCTTTACTGCCATGAAATGAGCCTGGCTTTTCAAGACCCTGTTCCTCTAA
CTGTGCCTGATTATTACAAAATAATTAAAAATCCAATGGATTTGTCAACCATCAAGAAAAGACTACAAGA
AGATTATTCCATGTACTCAAAACCTGAAGATTTTGTAGCTGATTTTAGATTGATCTTTCAAAACTGTGCT
GAATTCAATGAGCCTGATTCAGAAGTAGCCAATGCTGGTATAAAACTTGAAAATTATTTTGAAGAACTTC
TAAAGAACCTCTATCCAGAAAAAAGGTTTCCCAAACCAGAATTC
