>Addgene plasmid #28141 | Flag-TRIM24-F869D | addgene partial sequence | sequence record 34477 | 28141 with CMV-F
CTCTCTGGCTAACTAGAGAACCCACTGCTTACTGGCTTATCGAAATTAATACGACTCACTATAGGGAGAC
CCAAGCTTGCCACCATGGCAGACTACAAGGACGACGATGACAAGGCAGACTACAAGGACGACGATGACAA
GGGTACCTCTAGAAGATCTAGGACAATGGAGGTGGCGGTGGAGAAGGCGGTGGCGGCGGCGGCAGCGGCC
TCGGCTGCGGCCTCCGGGGGGCCCTCGGCGGCGCCGAGCGGGGAGAACGAGGCCGAGAGTCGGCAGGGCC
CGGACTCGGAGCGCGGCGGCGAGGCGGCCCGGCTCAACCTGTTGGACACTTGCGCCGTGTGCCACCAGAA
CATCCAGAGCCGGGCGCCCAAGCTGCTGCCCTGCCTGCACTCTTTCTGCCAGCGCTGCCTGCCCGCGCCC
CAGCGCTACCTCATGCTGCCCGCGCCCATGCTGGGCTCGGCCGAGACCCCGCCACCCGTCCCTGCCCCCG
GCTCGCCGGTCAGCGGCTCGTCGCCGTTCGCCACCCAAGTTGGAGTCATTCGTTGCCCAGTTTGCAGCCA
AGAATGTGCAGAGAGACACATCATAGATAACTTTTTTGTGAAGGACACTACTGAGGTTCCCAGCAGTACA
GTAGAAAAGTCAAATCAGGTATGTACAAGCTGTGAGGACAACGCAGAAGCCAATGGGTTTTGTGTAGAGT
GTGTTGAATGGCTCTGCAAGACGTGTATC
